>Addgene plasmid #98833 | CytERM-mTurquoise2 | depositor partial sequence | sequence record 180879 | CytERM-mTurquoise2 sequence 1546 bps
CCTGATTCTGTGGATAACCGTATTACCGCCATGCATTAGTTATTAATAGTAATCAATTACGGGGTCATTA
GTTCATAGCCCATATATGGAGTTCCGCGTTACATAACTTACGGTAAATGGCCCGCCTGGCTGACCGCCCA
ACGACCCCCGCCCATTGACGTCAATAATGACGTATGTTCCCATAGTAACGCCAATAGGGACTTTCCATTG
ACGTCAATGGGTGGAGTATTTACGGTAAACTGCCCACTTGGCAGTACATCAAGTGTATCATATGCCAAGT
ACGCCCCCTATTGACGTCAATGACGGTAAATGGCCCGCCTGGCATTATGCCCAGTACATGACCTTATGGG
ACTTTCCTACTTGGCAGTACATCTACGTATTAGTCATCGCTATTACCATGGTGATGCGGTTTTGGCAGTA
CATCAATGGGCGTGGATAGCGGTTTGACTCACGGGGATTTCCAAGTCTCCACCCCATTGACGTCAATGGG
AGTTTGTTTTGGCACCAAAATCAACGGGACTTTCCAAAATGTCGTAACAACTCCGCCCCATTGACGCAAA
TGGGCGGTAGGCGTGTACGGTGGGAGGTCTATATAAGCAGAGCTGGTTTAGTGAACCGTCAGATCCGCTA
GCGCTACCGGACTCAGATCTGGTACCCCTTGCAGCTTCCAGTTGTCAGGAAGAGAAGGCTCCCATGGATC
CTGTGGTGGTGCTGGGGCTCTGTCTCTCCTGTTTGCTTCTCCTTTCACTCTGGAAACAGAGCTATGGGGG
AGGGAAGCTTCGAATTCTGCAGTCGACGGTACCGCGGGCCCGGGATCCACCGGTCGCCACCATGGTGAGC
AAGGGCGAGGAGCTGTTCACCGGGGTGGTGCCCATCCTGGTCGAGCTGGACGGCGACGTAAACGGCCACA
AGTTCAGCGTGTCCGGCGAGGGCGAGGGCGATGCCACCTACGGCAAGCTGACCCTGAAGTTCATCTGCAC
CACCGGCAAGCTGCCCGTGCCCTGGCCCACCCTCGTGACCACCCTGTCCTGGGGCGTGCAGTGCTTCGCC
CGCTACCCCGACCACATGAAGCAGCACGACTTCTTCAAGTCCGCCATGCCCGAAGGCTACGTCCAGGAGC
GCACCATCTTCTTCAAGGACGACGGCAACTACAAGACCCGCGCCGAGGTGAAGTTCGAGGGCGACACCCT
GGTGAACCGCATCGAGCTGAAGGGCATCGACTTCAAGGAGGACGGCAACATCCTGGGGCACAAGCTGGAG
TACAACTACTTTAGCGACAACGTCTATATCACCGCCGACAAGCAGAAGAACGGCATCAAGGCCAACTTCA
AGATCCGCCACAACATCGAGGACGGCGGCGTGCAGCTCGCCGACCACTACCAGCAGAACACCCCCATCGG
CGACGGCCCCGTGCTGCTGCCCGACAACCACTACCTGAGCACCCAGTCCAAGCTGAGCAAAGACCCCAAC
GAGAAGCGCGATCACATGGTCCTGCTGGAGTTCGTGACCGCCGCCGGGATCACTCTCGGCATGGACGAGC
TGTACA
