[The description below was written by a language model from this plasmid's Addgene catalogue record.]
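Description:
CytERM-mTurquoise2 is a mammalian expression plasmid built on the Clontech pEGFP-N1 backbone, in which the original fluorescent protein position is occupied by the cyan fluorescent protein mTurquoise2. It is maintained in E. coli as a high-copy plasmid under kanamycin selection. No feature table accompanies the record, so other backbone elements, such as the polyadenylation signal or any mammalian selection marker, are not explicitly documented here, and the restriction sites used for cloning are listed as unknown.

The payload is a synthetic insert called CytERM, expressed from the CMV promoter, a strong constitutive promoter in most mammalian cell lines, and fused at its C terminus to mTurquoise2. CytERM is generally understood as a short endoplasmic reticulum membrane-anchoring signal that tethers the attached fluorescent protein to the cytoplasmic face of the ER, although the record itself gives no detail on its origin beyond the synthetic designation. Transfected cells therefore display cyan labelling of the ER network.

The stated purpose is in vivo visualization of the ER, both as a marker for colocalization studies with proteins tagged in other colours and as a reporter in the OSER (organized smooth endoplasmic reticulum) assay. In that assay, fluorescent proteins with a tendency to oligomerize pull ER membranes together into stacked whorl structures when displayed at high density on the ER surface. The fraction of cells retaining normal reticular ER thus serves as a measure of how monomeric the fluorescent protein behaves in cells. This construct allows mTurquoise2 to be scored in that way or used as a reference for comparison with other variants.
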