Addgene plasmid #98833: CytERM-mTurquoise2
Purpose: In vivo visualization of the ER (can be used for colocalization studies and the OSER assay)
Depositing lab: Dorus Gadella. Publication: Superfolder mTurquoise2(ox) optimized for the bacterial periplasm allows high efficiency in vivo FRET of cell division antibiotic targets. Meiresonne NY, Consoli E, Mertens LMY, Chertkova AO, Goedhart J, den Blaauwen T. Mol Microbiol. 2019 Apr;111(4):1025-1038. doi: 10.1111/mmi.14206. Epub 2019 Feb 28. PubMed 30648295.
Backbone
  Vector backbone: pEGFP-N1
  Backbone manufacturer: Clontech
  Vector type: Mammalian Expression
Growth in bacteria
  Bacterial resistance: Kanamycin, 50 μg/mL
  Growth temperature: 37°C
  Growth strain: DH5alpha
  Copy number: High Copy
Gene/Insert
  Gene/Insert name: CytERM
  Species: Synthetic
  Promoter: CMV
  Tag / fusion protein: mTurquoise2 (C terminal on insert)
  Cloning method: Restriction Enzyme; 5′ cloning site unknown (unknown if destroyed); 3′ cloning site unknown (unknown if destroyed)
Terms and licenses: Academic/Nonprofit Terms; Industry Terms: Not Available to Industry
How to cite: CytERM-mTurquoise2 was a gift from Dorus Gadella (Addgene plasmid # 98833 ; http://n2t.net/addgene:98833 ; RRID:Addgene_98833)
